Addgene plasmid #246487: pET-p120RasGAP-581-1047-WT
Purpose: Expresses C2 and GAP domains of human p120RasGAP (residues 581-1047 wild type) in E. coli
Depositing lab: Titus Boggon. Depositing organization: Yale University. Publication: Michaelis-Menten kinetics of RasGAP proteins by a rapid fluorescence-based assay. Paul ME, Vish KJ, Boggon TJ. Methods. 2025 Dec;244:108-117. doi: 10.1016/j.ymeth.2025.09.003. Epub 2025 Sep 8. PubMed 40930400.
Backbone
  Vector backbone: pET
  Backbone size w/o insert (bp): 5403
  Total vector size (bp): 6712
  Modifications to backbone: added TEV cleavage site
  Vector type: Bacterial Expression
Growth in bacteria
  Bacterial resistance: Kanamycin, 50 μg/mL
  Growth temperature: 37°C
  Growth strain: DH5alpha
  Copy number: Low Copy
Gene/Insert
  Gene/Insert name: RASA1 (alt names: p120RasGAP; RasGAP; p120GAP)
  Species: H. sapiens (human)
  Insert size (bp): 1401
  Mutation: deleted amino acids 1-580
  GenBank ID: NM_002890.3
  Entrez Gene: RASA1 (a.k.a. CM-AVM, CMAVM, CMAVM1, GAP, PKWS, RASA, RASGAP, p120, p120GAP, p120RASGAP)
  Promoter: T7lac
  Tag / fusion protein: 6His (N terminal on backbone)
  Cloning method: Restriction Enzyme; 5′ cloning site BamHI (not destroyed); 3′ cloning site XhoI (not destroyed)
  Sequencing primers: 5′ T7; 3′ T7 terminal
Terms and licenses: Academic/Nonprofit Terms; Industry Terms: Not Available to Industry
How to cite: pET-p120RasGAP-581-1047-WT was a gift from Titus Boggon (Addgene plasmid # 246487 ; http://n2t.net/addgene:246487 ; RRID:Addgene_246487)
