[The description below was written by a language model from this plasmid's Addgene catalogue record and pLannotate feature annotations shown in this document.]
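Description:
pET-p120RasGAP-581-1047-WT is a 6.7 kb bacterial expression plasmid built on a pET backbone for producing a truncated form of human p120RasGAP (RASA1) in E. coli. It replicates from a ColE1/pBR322-type origin. The adjacent rop gene and bom region fit the low copy number given in the record, and selection is by kanamycin through an aph(3')-Ia resistance gene. An f1 phage origin is also present, along with short remnants of the tetracycline resistance gene flanking the lacI cassette, which are non-functional leftovers of the backbone.

The 1,401 bp insert encodes wild-type residues 581-1047, leaving out the first 580 amino acids and retaining the C2 and GAP domains. It was cloned between BamHI and XhoI sites, both of which remain intact. Expression is driven by a T7lac promoter: a T7 promoter followed directly by a lac operator, with the plasmid-borne lacI supplying repressor. Transcription therefore needs T7 RNA polymerase from the host and is induced with IPTG. A T7 gene 10 ribosome binding site sits upstream and a T7 terminator downstream. The protein carries an N-terminal 6His tag from the backbone, followed by an added TEV protease site just before the insert, so the tag can be removed after affinity purification. The feature table does not annotate the N-terminal His tag. It does detect a His-tag fragment downstream of the insert, but the record does not say whether that sequence is translated.

The associated publication describes a fluorescence-based assay of RasGAP Michaelis-Menten kinetics, which suggests the purified recombinant protein is used to measure GAP-stimulated Ras GTPase activity.
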