Features (pLannotate 1.2.2; 20 found; start..end, strand, type, name):
      1..589     +  rep_origin     ori: high-copy-number ColE1/pMB1/pBR322/pUC origin of replication
    775..914     -  misc_feature   bom: basis of mobility region from pBR322
   1016..1207    -  CDS            rop: Rop protein, which maintains plasmids at low copy number; rop
   1224..1604    +  CDS            YPB1_ECOLX: Protein predicted: Swiss-Prot protein existence level 4. From Escherichia coli.
   1676..1967    -  CDS            TcR (fragment): tetracycline efflux protein; tet; confers resistance to tetracycline
   1982..2003    -  protein_bind   CAP binding site: CAP binding activates transcription in the presence of cAMP. E. coli catabolite activator protein
   2016..3098    -  CDS            lacI: lac repressor; lacI; The lac repressor binds to the lac operator to inhibit transcription in E. coli. This inhibition can be relieved by adding lactose or isopropyl-β-D-thiogalactopyranoside (IPTG).
   3099..3176    -  promoter       lacI promoter: lacI
   3184..3463    -  CDS            TcR (fragment): tetracycline efflux protein; tet; confers resistance to tetracycline
   3489..3507    +  promoter       T7 promoter: promoter for bacteriophage T7 RNA polymerase
   3508..3532    +  protein_bind   lac operator: The lac repressor binds to the lac operator to inhibit transcription in E. coli. This inhibition can be relieved by adding lactose or isopropyl-β-D-thiogalactopyranoside (IPTG). lac repressor encoded by lacI
   3547..3564    +  RBS            RBS (fragment): efficient ribosome binding site from bacteriophage T7 gene 10 (Olins and Rangwala, 1989)
   3614..3633    +  CDS            TEV site (fragment): tobacco etch virus (TEV) protease recognition and cleavage site
   3635..5035    +  CDS            RASA1 (fragment): RASA1_HUMAN - Also known as GAP, RASA. Experimental evidence at protein level: Swiss-Prot protein existence level 1. Inhibitory regulator of the Ras-cyclic AMP pathway. Stimulates the GTPase of normal but not oncogenic Ras p21; this stimulation may be further increased in the presence of NCK1. From Homo sapiens (Human).
   5045..5068    +  CDS            9xHis (fragment): 9xHis affinity tag
   5094..5137    +  CDS            SET1 (fragment): solubility-enhancement tag derived from T7 phage gene 10B
   5145..5192    +  terminator     T7 terminator: transcription terminator for bacteriophage T7 RNA polymerase
   5229..5657    +  rep_origin     f1 ori (sequence partly withheld): f1 bacteriophage origin of replication; arrow indicates direction of (+) strand synthesis
   5710..5767    +  promoter       AmpR promoter (fragment): bla
   5776..6591    -  CDS            KanR: aminoglycoside phosphotransferase; aph(3')-Ia; confers resistance to kanamycin in bacteria or G418 (Geneticin®) in eukaryotes
>Addgene plasmid #246487 | pET-p120RasGAP-581-1047-WT | addgene full sequence | sequence record 488963 | Addgene NGS Result
TTGAGATCCTTTTTTTCTGCGCGTAATCTGCTGCTTGCAAACAAAAAAACCACCGCTACCAGCGGTGGTT
TGTTTGCCGGATCAAGAGCTACCAACTCTTTTTCCGAAGGTAACTGGCTTCAGCAGAGCGCAGATACCAA
ATACTGTCCTTCTAGTGTAGCCGTAGTTAGGCCACCACTTCAAGAACTCTGTAGCACCGCCTACATACCT
CGCTCTGCTAATCCTGTTACCAGTGGCTGCTGCCAGTGGCGATAAGTCGTGTCTTACCGGGTTGGACTCA
AGACGATAGTTACCGGATAAGGCGCAGCGGTCGGGCTGAACGGGGGGTTCGTGCACACAGCCCAGCTTGG
AGCGAACGACCTACACCGAACTGAGATACCTACAGCGTGAGCTATGAGAAAGCGCCACGCTTCCCGAAGG
GAGAAAGGCGGACAGGTATCCGGTAAGCGGCAGGGTCGGAACAGGAGAGCGCACGAGGGAGCTTCCAGGG
GGAAACGCCTGGTATCTTTATAGTCCTGTCGGGTTTCGCCACCTCTGACTTGAGCGTCGATTTTTGTGAT
GCTCGTCAGGGGGGCGGAGCCTATGGAAAAACGCCAGCAACGCGGCCTTTTTACGGTTCCTGGCCTTTTG
CTGGCCTTTTGCTCACATGTTCTTTCCTGCGTTATCCCCTGATTCTGTGGATAACCGTATTACCGCCTTT
GAGTGAGCTGATACCGCTCGCCGCAGCCGAACGACCGAGCGCAGCGAGTCAGTGAGCGAGGAAGCGGAAG
AGCGCCTGATGCGGTATTTTCTCCTTACGCATCTGTGCGGTATTTCACACCGCAATGGTGCACTCTCAGT
ACAATCTGCTCTGATGCCGCATAGTTAAGCCAGTATACACTCCGCTATCGCTACGTGACTGGGTCATGGC
TGCGCCCCGACACCCGCCAACACCCGCTGACGCGCCCTGACGGGCTTGTCTGCTCCCGGCATCCGCTTAC
AGACAAGCTGTGACCGTCTCCGGGAGCTGCATGTGTCAGAGGTTTTCACCGTCATCACCGAAACGCGCGA
GGCAGCTGCGGTAAAGCTCATCAGCGTGGTCGTGAAGCGATTCACAGATGTCTGCCTGTTCATCCGCGTC
CAGCTCGTTGAGTTTCTCCAGAAGCGTTAATGTCTGGCTTCTGATAAAGCGGGCCATGTTAAGGGCGGTT
TTTTCCTGTTTGGTCACTGATGCCTCCGTGTAAGGGGGATTTCTGTTCATGGGGGTAATGATACCGATGA
AACGAGAGAGGATGCTCACGATACGGGTTACTGATGATGAACATGCCCGGTTACTGGAACGTTGTGAGGG
TAAACAACTGGCGGTATGGATGCGGCGGGACCAGAGAAAAATCACTCAGGGTCAATGCCAGCGCTTCGTT
AATACAGATGTAGGTGTTCCACAGGGTAGCCAGCAGCATCCTGCGATGCAGATCCGGAACATAATGGTGC
AGGGCGCTGACTTCCGCGTTTCCAGACTTTACGAAACACGGAAACCGAAGACCATTCATGTTGTTGCTCA
GGTCGCAGACGTTTTGCAGCAGCAGTCGCTTCACGTTCGCTCGCGTATCGGTGATTCATTCTGCTAACCA
GTAAGGCAACCCCGCCAGCCTAGCCGGGTCCTCAACGACAGGAGCACGATCATGCGCACCCGTGGGGCCG
CCATGCCGGCGATAATGGCCTGCTTCTCGCCGAAACGTTTGGTGGCGGGACCAGTGACGAAGGCTTGAGC
GAGGGCGTGCAAGATTCCGAATACCGCAAGCGACAGGCCGATCATCGTCGCGCTCCAGCGAAAGCGGTCC
TCGCCGAAAATGACCCAGAGCGCTGCCGGCACCTGTCCTACGAGTTGCATGATAAAGAAGACAGTCATAA
GTGCGGCGACGATAGTCATGCCCCGCGCCCACCGGAAGGAGCTGACTGGGTTGAAGGCTCTCAAGGGCAT
CGGTCGAGATCCCGGTGCCTAATGAGTGAGCTAACTTACATTAATTGCGTTGCGCTCACTGCCCGCTTTC
CAGTCGGGAAACCTGTCGTGCCAGCTGCATTAATGAATCGGCCAACGCGCGGGGAGAGGCGGTTTGCGTA
TTGGGCGCCAGGGTGGTTTTTCTTTTCACCAGTGAGACGGGCAACAGCTGATTGCCCTTCACCGCCTGGC
CCTGAGAGAGTTGCAGCAAGCGGTCCACGCTGGTTTGCCCCAGCAGGCGAAAATCCTGTTTGATGGTGGT
TAACGGCGGGATATAACATGAGCTGTCTTCGGTATCGTCGTATCCCACTACCGAGATGTCCGCACCAACG
CGCAGCCCGGACTCGGTAATGGCGCGCATTGCGCCCAGCGCCATCTGATCGTTGGCAACCAGCATCGCAG
TGGGAACGATGCCCTCATTCAGCATTTGCATGGTTTGTTGAAAACCGGACATGGCACTCCAGTCGCCTTC
CCGTTCCGCTATCGGCTGAATTTGATTGCGAGTGAGATATTTATGCCAGCCAGCCAGACGCAGACGCGCC
GAGACAGAACTTAATGGGCCCGCTAACAGCGCGATTTGCTGGTGACCCAATGCGACCAGATGCTCCACGC
CCAGTCGCGTACCGTCTTCATGGGAGAAAATAATACTGTTGATGGGTGTCTGGTCAGAGACATCAAGAAA
TAACGCCGGAACATTAGTGCAGGCAGCTTCCACAGCAATGGCATCCTGGTCATCCAGCGGATAGTTAATG
ATCAGCCCACTGACGCGTTGCGCGAGAAGATTGTGCACCGCCGCTTTACAGGCTTCGACGCCGCTTCGTT
CTACCATCGACACCACCACGCTGGCACCCAGTTGATCGGCGCGAGATTTAATCGCCGCGACAATTTGCGA
CGGCGCGTGCAGGGCCAGACTGGAGGTGGCAACGCCAATCAGCAACGACTGTTTGCCCGCCAGTTGTTGT
GCCACGCGGTTGGGAATGTAATTCAGCTCCGCCATCGCCGCTTCCACTTTTTCCCGCGTTTTCGCAGAAA
CGTGGCTGGCCTGGTTCACCACGCGGGAAACGGTCTGATAAGAGACACCGGCATACTCTGCGACATCGTA
TAACGTTACTGGTTTCACATTCACCACCCTGAATTGACTCTCTTCCGGGCGCTATCATGCCATACCGCGA
AAGGTTTTGCGCCATTCGATGGTGTCCGGGATCTCGACGCTCTCCCTTATGCGACTCCTGCATTAGGAAG
CAGCCCAGTAGTAGGTTGAGGCCGTTGAGCACCGCCGCCGCAAGGAATGGTGCATGCAAGGAGATGGCGC
CCAACAGTCCCCCGGCCACGGGGCCTGCCACCATACCCACGCCGAAACAAGCGCTCATGAGCCCGAAGTG
GCGAGCCCGATCTTCCCCATCGGTGATGTCGGCGATATAGGCGCCAGCAACCGCACCTGTGGCGCCGGTG
ATGCCGGCCACGATGCGTCCGGCGTAGAGGATCGAGATCGATCTCGATCCCGCGAAATTAATACGACTCA
CTATAGGGGAATTGTGAGCGGATAACAATTCCCCTCTAGATTTAAATTAACTTTAAGAAGGAGATATACA
TATGCATCACCACCATCACCATGGATCGCTGGTTCCGAGATCTGAAAACCTGTATTTTCAGGGATCCAGT
CCAGGGACATCCAATAAACGCCTTCGTCAGGTCAGCAGCCTTGTTTTACATATTGAAGAAGCCCATAAAC
TCCCAGTAAAACATTTTACTAATCCATATTGTAACATCTACCTGAATAGTGTCCAAGTAGCAAAAACTCA
TGCAAGGGAAGGGCAAAACCCAGTATGGTCAGAAGAGTTTGTCTTTGATGATCTTCCTCCTGACATCAAT
AGATTTGAAATAACTCTTAGTAATAAAACAAAGAAAAGCAAAGATCCTGATATCTTATTTATGCGCTGCC
AGTTGAGCCGATTACAGAAAGGGCATGCCACAGATGAATGGTTTCTGCTCAGCTCCCATATACCATTAAA
AGGTATTGAACCAGGGTCCCTGCGTGTTCGAGCACGATACTCTATGGAAAAAATCATGCCAGAAGAAGAG
TACAGTGAATTTAAAGAGCTTATACTGCAAAAGGAACTTCATGTAGTCTATGCTTTATCACATGTATGTG
GACAAGACCGAACACTACTGGCCAGCATCCTACTGAGGATTTTTCTTCACGAAAAGCTTGAATCGTTGTT
GTTATGCACACTAAATGACAGAGAAATAAGCATGGAAGATGAAGCCACTACCCTATTTCGAGCCACAACA
CTTGCAAGCACCTTGATGGAGCAGTATATGAAAGCCACTGCTACACAGTTTGTTCATCATGCTTTGAAAG
ACTCTATTTTAAAGATAATGGAAAGCAAGCAGTCTTGTGAGTTAAGTCCATCAAAGTTAGAAAAAAATGA
AGATGTGAACACTAATTTAACACACCTATTGAACATACTTTCAGAGCTTGTGGAGAAAATATTCATGGCT
TCAGAAATACTTCCACCGACATTGAGATATATTTATGGGTGTTTACAGAAATCTGTTCAGCATAAGTGGC
CTACAAATACCACCATGAGAACAAGAGTTGTTAGTGGTTTTGTTTTTCTTCGACTCATCTGTCCTGCCAT
CCTGAATCCACGGATGTTCAATATCATCTCAGATTCTCCAAGTCCTATTGCTGCAAGAACACTGATATTA
GTGGCTAAATCTGTGCAGAACTTAGCAAATCTTGTGGAATTTGGAGCTAAGGAGCCCTACATGGAAGGTG
TCAATCCATTCATCAAAAGCAACAAACATCGTATGATCATGTTTTTAGATGAACTTGGGAATGTACCTGA
ACTTCCGGACACTACAGAGCATTCTAGAACGGACCTGTCCCGTGATTTAGCAGCATTGCATGAGATTTGC
GTGGCTCATTCAGATGAACTTCGAACGCTCAGTAATGAGCGTGGTGCACAGCAGCACGTATTGAAAAAGC
TTCTGGCTATAACAGAACTGCTTCAACAAAAACAAAACCAGTATACAAAAACCAATGATGTCAGGTAGCT
CGAGCACCACCACCACCACCACCACCACTAATTGATTAATACCTAGGCTGCTAAACAAAGCCCGAAAGGA
AGCTGAGTTGGCTGCTGCCACCGCTGAGCAATAACTAGCATAACCCCTTGGGGCCTCTAAACGGGTCTTG
AGGGGTTTTTTGCTGAAAGGAGGAACTATATCCGGATTGGCGAATGGG
[124 nt withheld, positions 5229-5352]
C
[91 nt withheld, positions 5354-5444]
A
[49 nt withheld, positions 5446-5494]
CCTTTGACGTTGGAGTCCACGTTCTTT
[37 nt withheld, positions 5522-5558]
ACCCTATCTCGGTCTATTCTTTTGATTTATAAGGGATTTTGCCGATTTCGGCCTATTGGTTAAAAAATGA
GCTGATTTAACAAAAATTTAACGCGAATTTTAACAAAATATTAACGCTTACAATTTAGGTGGCACTTTTC
GGGGAAATGTGCGCGGAACCCCTATTTGTTTATTTTTCTAAATACATTCAAATATGTATCCGCTCATGAA
TTAATTCTTAGAAAAACTCATCGAGCATCAAATGAAACTGCAATTTATTCATATCAGGATTATCAATACC
ATATTTTTGAAAAAGCCGTTTCTGTAATGAAGGAGAAAACTCACCGAGGCAGTTCCATAGGATGGCAAGA
TCCTGGTATCGGTCTGCGATTCCGACTCGTCCAACATCAATACAACCTATTAATTTCCCCTCGTCAAAAA
TAAGGTTATCAAGTGAGAAATCACCATGAGTGACGACTGAATCCGGTGAGAATGGCAAAAGTTTATGCAT
TTCTTTCCAGACTTGTTCAACAGGCCAGCCATTACGCTCGTCATCAAAATCACTCGCATCAACCAAACCG
TTATTCATTCGTGATTGCGCCTGAGCGAGACGAAATACGCGATCGCTGTTAAAAGGACAATTACAAACAG
GAATCGAATGCAACCGGCGCAGGAACACTGCCAGCGCATCAACAATATTTTCACCTGAATCAGGATATTC
TTCTAATACCTGGAATGCTGTTTTCCCGGGGATCGCAGTGGTGAGTAACCATGCATCATCAGGAGTACGG
ATAAAATGCTTGATGGTCGGAAGAGGCATAAATTCCGTCAGCCAGTTTAGTCTGACCATCTCATCTGTAA
CATCATTGGCAACGCTACCTTTGCCATGTTTCAGAAACAACTCTGGCGCATCGGGCTTCCCATACAATCG
ATAGATTGTCGCACCTGATTGCCCGACATTATCGCGAGCCCATTTATACCCATATAAATCAGCATCCATG
TTGGAATTTAATCGCGGCCTAGAGCAAGACGTTTCCCGTTGAATATGGCTCATAACACCCCTTGTATTAC
TGTTTATGTAAGCAGACAGTTTTATTGTTCATGACCAAAATCCCTTAACGTGAGTTTTCGTTCCACTGAG
CGTCAGACCCCGTAGAAAAGATCAAAGGATCTTC
